Addgene plasmid #224537: p3E-IRES-(n2)StayGold(c4)-pA (JDW 1364)
Purpose: A Gateway compatible 3' entry clone containing IRES-(n2)StayGold(c4)-pA
Depositing lab: Joshua Wythe. Depositing organization: University of Virginia. Publication: Multisite Assembly of Gateway Induced Clones (MAGIC): a flexible cloning toolbox with diverse applications in vertebrate model systems. Gillespie W, Zhang Y, Ruiz OE, Cerda J, Ortiz-Guzman J, Turner WD, Largoza G, Sherman M, Mosser LE, Fujimoto E, Chien CB, Kwan KM, Arenkiel BR, Devine WP, Wythe JD. bioRxiv [Preprint]. 2024 Jul 13:2024.07.13.603267. doi: 10.1101/2024.07.13.603267. PubMed 39026881.
Backbone
  Vector backbone: pDONR P2R P3
  Vector type: Gateway cloning
Growth in bacteria
  Bacterial resistance: Kanamycin, 50 μg/mL
  Growth temperature: 37°C
  Growth strain: DH5alpha
  Copy number: High Copy
Gene/Insert
  Gene/Insert name: IRES-(n2)StayGold(c4)-pA
  Species: Synthetic
  Cloning method: Gateway Cloning
Terms and licenses: Academic/Nonprofit Terms; Industry Terms: Not Available to Industry
Depositor comments: Please visit https://doi.org/10.1101/2024.07.13.603267 for bioRxiv preprint.
How to cite: p3E-IRES-(n2)StayGold(c4)-pA (JDW 1364) was a gift from Joshua Wythe (Addgene plasmid # 224537 ; http://n2t.net/addgene:224537 ; RRID:Addgene_224537)
