[The description below was written by a language model from this plasmid's Addgene catalogue record and pLannotate feature annotations shown in this document.]
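Description:
p3E-IRES-(n2)StayGold(c4)-pA (JDW 1364) is a Gateway 3' entry clone built in the pDONR P2R-P3 backbone and forms part of a multisite Gateway cloning toolbox for vertebrate model systems. It is a high-copy bacterial plasmid of about 4.3 kb, replicated from a ColE1/pUC-type origin and selected with kanamycin through the KanR (aph(3')-Ia) gene. The backbone also carries rrnB T1 and T2 terminators upstream of the cloning region, which insulate the insert from read-through transcription in E. coli. A T7 promoter and small lacI and lacZα remnants, typical of donor vector sequence, are also annotated.

The synthetic insert sits between an attR2 site and a 3' recombination site. That 3' site is annotated as an attB3 core overlapping an attL fragment, which is consistent with the attL3 site expected in a 3' entry clone. The insert begins with the encephalomyocarditis virus IRES (IRES2), followed by the (n2)StayGold(c4) coding region and an SV40 polyadenylation signal, which the automated table marks on the minus strand. The table does not recognise StayGold itself. It instead reports a V5 epitope tag immediately after the IRES and a very short match to an mVenus fragment, which is probably a spurious or linker-level hit. The V5 annotation may reflect the N-terminal extension implied by the "n2" designation, though the record does not define the n2 and c4 adaptors.

The plasmid has no promoter for the payload and is not an expression construct on its own. In an LR reaction with 5' and middle entry clones and a destination vector, it places the IRES-StayGold-pA cassette downstream of a gene of interest. The resulting bicistronic transcript translates the green fluorescent StayGold reporter independently, marking expressing cells without fusing the reporter to the upstream protein.
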