Features (pLannotate 1.2.2; 14 found; start..end, strand, type, name):
    121..213     +  CDS            lacI (fragment): lac repressor; lacI; The lac repressor binds to the lac operator to inhibit transcription in E. coli. This inhibition can be relieved by adding lactose or isopropyl-β-D-thiogalactopyranoside (IPTG).
    268..295     -  terminator     rrnB T2 terminator: transcription terminator T2 from the E. coli rrnB gene
    427..470     +  terminator     rrnB T1 terminator: Escherichia coli rrnB; transcription terminator T1 from the E. coli rrnB gene
    517..553     -  CDS            lacZα (fragment): LacZα fragment of β-galactosidase; lacZ fragment
    624..747     -  protein_bind   attR2: mutant version of attR; recombination site for the Gateway® LR reaction LR Clonase™
    749..1335    +  misc_feature   IRES2: internal ribosome entry site (IRES) of the encephalomyocarditis virus (EMCV)
   1339..1380    +  CDS            V5 tag: epitope tag from simian virus 5
   1453..1478    +  CDS            VN155(I152L) (fragment): improved N-terminal fragment of mVenus for use in bimolecular fluorescence complementation (BiFC) (Kodama and Hu, 2010)
   2208..2342    -  polyA_signal   SV40 poly(A) signal: SV40 polyadenylation signal
   2411..2431    -  protein_bind   attB3: mutant version of attB; core recombination site for the Gateway® BP reaction BP Clonase™
   2422..2507    -  protein_bind   attL1 (fragment): mutant version of attL; recombination site for the Gateway® LR reaction LR Clonase™
   2544..2562    -  promoter       T7 promoter: promoter for bacteriophage T7 RNA polymerase
   2696..3505    +  CDS            KanR: aminoglycoside phosphotransferase; aph(3')-Ia; confers resistance to kanamycin in bacteria or G418 (Geneticin®) in eukaryotes
   3652..4240    +  rep_origin     ori: high-copy-number ColE1/pMB1/pBR322/pUC origin of replication
>Addgene plasmid #224537 | p3E-IRES-(n2)StayGold(c4)-pA (JDW 1364) | addgene full sequence | sequence record 446866 | Addgene NGS Result
CTTTCCTGCGTTATCCCCTGATTCTGTGGATAACCGTATTACCGCCTTTGAGTGAGCTGATACCGCTCGC
CGCAGCCGAACGACCGAGCGCAGCGAGTCAGTGAGCGAGGAAGCGGAAGAGCGCCCAATACGCAAACCGC
CTCTCCCCGCGCGTTGGCCGATTCATTAATGCAGCTGGCACGACAGGTTTCCCGACTGGAAAGCGGGCAG
TGAGCGCAACGCAATTAATACGCGTACCGCTAGCCAGGAAGAGTTTGTAGAAACGCAAAAAGGCCATCCG
TCAGGATGGCCTTCTGCTTAGTTTGATGCCTGGCAGTTTATGGCGGGCGTCCTGCCCGCCACCCTCCGGG
CCGTTGCTTCACAACGTTCAAATCCGCTCCCGGCGGATTTGTCCTACTCAGGAGAGCGTTCACCGACAAA
CAACAGATAAAACGAAAGGCCCAGTCTTCCGACTGAGCCTTTCGTTTTATTTGATGCCTGGCAGTTCCCT
ACTCTCGCGTTAACGCTAGCATGGATGTTTTCCCAGTCACGACGTTGTAAAACGACGGCCAGTCTTAAGC
TCGGGCCCTGCAGCTCTAGAGCTCGAATTCTACAGGTCACTAATACCATCTAAGTAGTTGGTTCATAGTG
ACTGCATATGTTGTGTTTTACAGTATTATGTAGTCTGTTTTTTATGCAAAATCTAATTTAATATATTGAT
ATTTATATCATTTTACGTTTCTCGTTCAACTTTCTTGTACAAAGTGGCCCCCTCTCCCTCCCCCCCCCCT
AACGTTACTGGCCGAAGCCGCTTGGAATAAGGCCGGTGTGCGTTTGTCTATATGTTATTTTCCACCATAT
TGCCGTCTTTTGGCAATGTGAGGGCCCGGAAACCTGGCCCTGTCTTCTTGACGAGCATTCCTAGGGGTCT
TTCCCCTCTCGCCAAAGGAATGCAAGGTCTGTTGAATGTCGTGAAGGAAGCAGTTCCTCTGGAAGCTTCT
TGAAGACAAACAACGTCTGTAGCGACCCTTTGCAGGCAGCGGAACCCCCCACCTGGCGACAGGTGCCTCT
GCGGCCAAAAGCCACGTGTATAAGATACACCTGCAAAGGCGGCACAACCCCAGTGCCACGTTGTGAGTTG
GATAGTTGTGGAAAGAGTCAAATGGCTCTCCTCAAGCGTATTCAACAAGGGGCTGAAGGATGCCCAGAAG
GTACCCCATTGTATGGGATCTGATCTGGGGCCTCGGTACACATGCTTTACATGTGTTTAGTCGAGGTTAA
AAAAACGTCTAGGCCCCCCGAACCACGGGGACGTGGTTTTCCTTTGAAAAACACGATGATAATATGGCCA
CAACCATGGGTAAGCCTATCCCTAACCCTCTCCTCGGTCTCGATTCTACGGGATCCACCGGTGAATTCGA
TGGTGGAGGCGGTTCAGGCGGAGGTGGCTCTGGCGGTGGCGGATCGCCATCAATGGTGAGCAAGGGCGAG
GAGCTGTTTACAGGCGTGACCCCCTTCAAGTTCCAGCTGAAGGGCACCATCAACGGCAAGAGCTTCACCG
TGGAAGGCGAGGGCGAGGGCAATAGCCACGAGGGCAGCCACAAAGGCAAGTACGTGTGCACCAGCGGCAA
ACTGCCAATGTCTTGGGCCGCCCTGGGAACTAGCTTCGGCTATGGCATGAAGTACTACACCAAGTACCCC
AGCGGCCTGAAGAACTGGTTCCACGAGGTGATGCCCGAGGGCTTCACCTACGACAGACACATCCAGTACA
AGGGCGACGGCAGCATCCACGCCAAGCACCAGCACTTCATGAAGAACGGCACCTACCACAACATCGTGGA
GTTCACCGGCCAGGACTTCAAGGAGAACAGCCCCGTGCTGACCGGCGACATGAACGTGAGCCTGCCCAAC
GAGGTGCAGCACATCCCCAGAGATGACGGCGTGGAGTGCCCAGTGACCCTGCTGTACCCTCTGCTGAGCG
ACAAGAGCAAGTGCGTGGAGGCCTACCAGAACACCATCATCAAGCCCCTGCACAATCAGCCAGCCCCCGA
TGTGCCATACCACTGGATCAGAAAGCAGTACACCCAGAGCAAGGACGACACCGAGGAGAGAGACCACATC
ATCCAGAGCGAGACCCTGGAGGCCCACCTGCCCTGGCACGAGCCTTCTGCTTCTGCCGTGTGATATCTAT
AATGAGGCGCGCCGTCGACACGCGTTAATGATACGTAGATCCAGACATGATAAGATACATTGATGAGTTT
GGACAAACCACAACTAGAATGCAGTGAAAAAAATGCTTTATTTGTGAAATTTGTGATGCTATTGCTTTAT
TTGTAACCATTATAAGCTGCAATAAACAAGTTAACAACAACAATTGTCTAGACATTCATTTTATGTTTCA
GGTTCAGGGGGAGGTGTGGGAGGTTTTTTCCAACTTTATTATACAAAGTTGGCATTATAAAAAAGCATTG
CTTATCAATTTGTTGCAACGAACAGGTCACTATCAGTCAAAATAAAATCATTATTTGGAGCTCCATGGTA
GCGTTAACGCGGCCGCGATATCCCCTATAGTGAGTCGTATTACATGGTCATAGCTGTTTCCTGGCAGCTC
TGGCCCGTGTCTCAAAATCTCTGATGTTACATTGCACAAGATAAAAATATATCATCATGAACAATAAAAC
TGTCTGCTTACATAAACAGTAATACAAGGGGTGTTATGAGCCATATTCAACGGGAAACGTCGAGGCCGCG
ATTAAATTCCAACATGGATGCTGATTTATATGGGTATAAATGGGCTCGCGATAATGTCGGGCAATCAGGT
GCGACAATCTATCGCTTGTATGGGAAGCCCGATGCGCCAGAGTTGTTTCTGAAACATGGCAAAGGTAGCG
TTGCCAATGATGTTACAGATGAGATGGTCAGACTAAACTGGCTGACGGAATTTATGCCTCTTCCGACCAT
CAAGCATTTTATCCGTACTCCTGATGATGCATGGTTACTCACCACTGCGATCCCCGGAAAAACAGCATTC
CAGGTATTAGAAGAATATCCTGATTCAGGTGAAAATATTGTTGATGCGCTGGCAGTGTTCCTGCGCCGGT
TGCATTCGATTCCTGTTTGTAATTGTCCTTTTAACAGCGATCGCGTATTTCGTCTCGCTCAGGCGCAATC
ACGAATGAATAACGGTTTGGTTGATGCGAGTGATTTTGATGACGAGCGTAATGGCTGGCCTGTTGAACAA
GTCTGGAAAGAAATGCATAAACTTTTGCCATTCTCACCGGATTCAGTCGTCACTCATGGTGATTTCTCAC
TTGATAACCTTATTTTTGACGAGGGGAAATTAATAGGTTGTATTGATGTTGGACGAGTCGGAATCGCAGA
CCGATACCAGGATCTTGCCATCCTATGGAACTGCCTCGGTGAGTTTTCTCCTTCATTACAGAAACGGCTT
TTTCAAAAATATGGTATTGATAATCCTGATATGAATAAATTGCAGTTTCATTTGATGCTCGATGAGTTTT
TCTAATCAGAATTGGTTAATTGGTTGTAACACTGGCAGAGCATTACGCTGACTTGACGGGACGGCGCAAG
CTCATGACCAAAATCCCTTAACGTGAGTTACGCGTCGTTCCACTGAGCGTCAGACCCCGTAGAAAAGATC
AAAGGATCTTCTTGAGATCCTTTTTTTCTGCGCGTAATCTGCTGCTTGCAAACAAAAAAACCACCGCTAC
CAGCGGTGGTTTGTTTGCCGGATCAAGAGCTACCAACTCTTTTTCCGAAGGTAACTGGCTTCAGCAGAGC
GCAGATACCAAATACTGTTCTTCTAGTGTAGCCGTAGTTAGGCCACCACTTCAAGAACTCTGTAGCACCG
CCTACATACCTCGCTCTGCTAATCCTGTTACCAGTGGCTGCTGCCAGTGGCGATAAGTCGTGTCTTACCG
GGTTGGACTCAAGACGATAGTTACCGGATAAGGCGCAGCGGTCGGGCTGAACGGGGGGTTCGTGCACACA
GCCCAGCTTGGAGCGAACGACCTACACCGAACTGAGATACCTACAGCGTGAGCTATGAGAAAGCGCCACG
CTTCCCGAAGGGAGAAAGGCGGACAGGTATCCGGTAAGCGGCAGGGTCGGAACAGGAGAGCGCACGAGGG
AGCTTCCAGGGGGAAACGCCTGGTATCTTTATAGTCCTGTCGGGTTTCGCCACCTCTGACTTGAGCGTCG
ATTTTTGTGATGCTCGTCAGGGGGGCGGAGCCTATGGAAAAACGCCAGCAACGCGGCCTTTTTACGGTTC
CTGGCCTTTTGCTGGCCTTTTGCTCACATGTT
